Addgene plasmid #100871: pCMV7.1-Flag-NLS-hSPDEF delta2
Purpose: Mammalian expression of human SPDEF truncation
Depositing lab: Noah Shroyer. Depositing organization: Baylor College of Medicine. Publication: SPDEF Induces Quiescence of Colorectal Cancer Cells by Changing the Transcriptional Targets of beta-catenin. Lo YH, Noah TK, Chen MS, Zou W, Borras E, Vilar E, Shroyer NF. Gastroenterology. 2017 Jul;153(1):205-218.e8. doi: 10.1053/j.gastro.2017.03.048. Epub 2017 Apr 5. PubMed 28390865.
Backbone
  Vector backbone: p3XFlag-CMV7.1
  Backbone manufacturer: Sigma-Aldrich
  Vector type: Mammalian Expression
Growth in bacteria
  Bacterial resistance: Ampicillin, 100 μg/mL
  Growth temperature: 37°C
  Growth strain: DH5alpha
  Copy number: High Copy
Gene/Insert
  Gene/Insert name: SPDEF
  Species: H. sapiens (human)
  Mutation: truncated protein 71-246aa
  Entrez Gene: SPDEF (a.k.a. PDEF, bA375E1.3)
  Promoter: CMV
  Tag / fusion protein: 3xFLAG (N terminal on backbone)
  Cloning method: Restriction Enzyme; 5′ cloning site EcoRI (unknown if destroyed); 3′ cloning site BamHI (unknown if destroyed)
Terms and licenses: Academic/Nonprofit Terms; Industry Terms: Not Available to Industry
How to cite: pCMV7.1-Flag-NLS-hSPDEF delta2 was a gift from Noah Shroyer (Addgene plasmid # 100871 ; http://n2t.net/addgene:100871 ; RRID:Addgene_100871)
