[The description below was written by a language model from this plasmid's Addgene catalogue record and pLannotate feature annotations shown in this document.]
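Description:
pCMV7.1-Flag-NLS-hSPDEF delta2 is a mammalian expression plasmid built on the commercial p3XFlag-CMV7.1 backbone and designed to produce a truncated form of the human ETS-family transcription factor SPDEF (also known as PDEF). The sequenced construct is about 5.2 kb. It is maintained in E. coli through a high-copy ColE1/pUC-type origin and selected with ampicillin via the β-lactamase gene. An f1 phage origin is also present, along with backbone remnants of the lac region (lac promoter and operator, CAP site, lacI and lacZα fragments) and a T7 promoter. No mammalian drug-selection marker is annotated, which fits transient transfection. An SV40 enhancer/early promoter element lies downstream of the expression cassette, but no coding sequence is annotated as being driven by it.

The expression cassette consists of the human cytomegalovirus immediate-early enhancer and promoter, followed by a backbone-encoded N-terminal 3xFLAG epitope with an enterokinase cleavage site, then the SPDEF fragment, and finally the human growth hormone polyadenylation signal. The insert, cloned between EcoRI and BamHI sites, encodes only residues 71–246 of SPDEF. The plasmid name indicates that a nuclear localization signal sits between the tag and the insert, presumably to keep the truncated protein in the nucleus. The NLS is not separately annotated in the feature table, although a short unannotated gap between 3xFLAG and the SPDEF fragment could accommodate it. The FLAG tag allows detection and immunoprecipitation of the fragment. The "delta2" name suggests it is one of a series of deletion constructs for domain mapping, and the associated study examined how SPDEF alters β-catenin transcriptional targets and induces quiescence in colorectal cancer cells.
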