Features (pLannotate 1.2.2; 16 found; start..end, strand, type, name):
      1..380     +  enhancer       CMV enhancer: human cytomegalovirus immediate early enhancer
    382..581     +  promoter       CMV promoter: human cytomegalovirus (CMV) immediate early promoter
    614..679     +  CDS            3xFLAG: three tandem FLAG® epitope tags, followed by an enterokinase cleavage site
    722..1255    +  CDS            SPDEF (fragment): SPDEF_HUMAN - Also known as PDEF, PSE. Experimental evidence at protein level: Swiss-Prot protein existence level 1. May function as an androgen-independent transactivator of the prostate-specific antigen (PSA) promoter. Binds to 5'-GGAT-3' DNA sequences. May play a role in the regulation of the prostate gland and/or prostate cancer development. Acts as a transcriptional activator for SERPINB5 promoter. From Homo sapiens (Human).
   1266..1888    +  polyA_signal   hGH poly(A) signal: human growth hormone polyadenylation signal
   1917..2246    +  promoter       SV40 promoter: SV40 enhancer and early promoter
   2285..2303    -  promoter       T7 promoter: promoter for bacteriophage T7 RNA polymerase
   2341..2357    -  protein_bind   lac operator: The lac repressor binds to the lac operator to inhibit transcription in E. coli. This inhibition can be relieved by adding lactose or isopropyl-β-D-thiogalactopyranoside (IPTG). lac repressor encoded by lacI
   2365..2395    -  promoter       lac promoter: promoter for the E. coli lac operon
   2410..2431    -  protein_bind   CAP binding site: CAP binding activates transcription in the presence of cAMP. E. coli catabolite activator protein
   2444..2536    -  CDS            lacI (fragment): lac repressor; lacI; The lac repressor binds to the lac operator to inhibit transcription in E. coli. This inhibition can be relieved by adding lactose or isopropyl-β-D-thiogalactopyranoside (IPTG).
   2719..3307    -  rep_origin     ori: high-copy-number ColE1/pMB1/pBR322/pUC origin of replication
   3478..4338    -  CDS            AmpR: β-lactamase; bla; confers resistance to ampicillin, carbenicillin, and related antibiotics
   4339..4443    -  promoter       AmpR promoter: bla
   4470..4898    +  rep_origin     f1 ori (sequence partly withheld): f1 bacteriophage origin of replication; arrow indicates direction of (+) strand synthesis
   4929..5083    -  CDS            lacZα (fragment): LacZα fragment of β-galactosidase; lacZ fragment
>Addgene plasmid #100871 | pCMV7.1-Flag-NLS-hSPDEF delta2 | addgene full sequence | sequence record 192979 | Addgene NGS Result
GACATTGATTATTGACTAGTTATTAATAGTAATCAATTACGGGGTCATTAGTTCATAGCCCATATATGGA
GTTCCGCGTTACATAACTTACGGTAAATGGCCCGCCTGGCTGACCGCCCAACGACCCCCGCCCATTGACG
TCAATAATGACGTATGTTCCCATAGTAACGCCAATAGGGACTTTCCATTGACGTCAATGGGTGGAGTATT
TACGGTAAACTGCCCACTTGGCAGTACATCAAGTGTATCATATGCCAAGTCCGCCCCCTATTGACGTCAA
TGACGGTAAATGGCCCGCCTGGCATTATGCCCAGTACATGACCTTACGGGACTTTCCTACTTGGCAGTAC
ATCTACGTATTAGTCATCGCTATTACCATGGTGATGCGGTTTTGGCAGTACACCAATGGGCGTGGATAGC
GGTTTGACTCACGGGGATTTCCAAGTCTCCACCCCATTGACGTCAATGGGAGTTTGTTTTGGCACCAAAA
TCAACGGGACTTTCCAAAATGTCGTAATAACCCCGCCCCGTTGACGCAAATGGGCGGTAGGCGTGTACGG
TGGGAGGTCTATATAAGCAGAGCTCGTTTAGTGAACCGTCAGAATTAACCATGGACTACAAAGACCATGA
CGGTGATTATAAAGATCATGACATCGATTACAAGGATGACGATGACAAGCTTGCGGCCGCGAATTCCGCC
CCCAAGAAAAAGAGAAAGGTGAGCAGCTGGGCAGCCAAGGCCCCTGGGGCCAGCAGTCGGGAGGAGCCAC
CTGAGGAGCCTGAGCAGTGCCCGGTCATTGACAGCCAAGCCCCAGCGGGCAGCCTGGACTTGGTGCCCGG
CGGGCTGACCTTGGAGGAGCACTCGCTGGAGCAGGTGCAGTCCATGGTGGTGGGCGAAGTGCTCAAGGAC
ATCGAGACGGCCTGCAAGCTGCTCAACATCACCGCAGATCCCATGGACTGGAGCCCCAGCAATGTGCAGA
AGTGGCTCCTGTGGACAGAGCACCAATACCGGCTGCCCCCCATGGGCAAGGCCTTCCAGGAGCTGGCGGG
TAAGGAGCTGTGCGCCATGTCGGAGGAGCAGTTCCGCCAGCGCTCGCCCCTGGGTGGGGATGTGCTGCAC
GCCCACCTGGACATCTGGAAGTCAGCGGCCTGGATGAAAGAGCGGACTTCACCTGGGGCGATTCACTACT
GTGCCTCGACCAGTGAGGAGAGCTGGACCGACAGCGAGGTGGACTCATCATGCTCCGGGTAGCCCTGAGG
ATCCCGGGTGGCATCCCTGTGACCCCTCCCCAGTGCCTCTCCTGGCCCTGGAAGTTGCCACTCCAGTGCC
CACCAGCCTTGTCCTAATAAAATTAAGTTGCATCATTTTGTCTGACTAGGTGTCCTTCTATAATATTATG
GGGTGGAGGGGGGTGGTATGGAGCAAGGGGCAAGTTGGGAAGACAACCTGTAGGGCCTGCGGGGTCTATT
GGGAACCAAGCTGGAGTGCAGTGGCACAATCTTGGCTCACTGCAATCTCCGCCTCCTGGGTTCAAGCGAT
TCTCCTGCCTCAGCCTCCCGAGTTGTTGGGATTCCAGGCATGCATGACCAGGCTCAGCTAATTTTTGTTT
TTTTGGTAGAGACGGGGTTTCACCATATTGGCCAGGCTGGTCTCCAACTCCTAATCTCAGGTGATCTACC
CACCTTGGCCTCCCAAATTGCTGGGATTACAGGCGTGAACCACTGCTCCCTTCCCTGTCCTTCTGATTTT
AAAATAACTATACCAGCAGGAGGACGTCCAGACACAGCATAGGCTACCTGGCCATGCCCAACCGGTGGGA
CATTTGAGTTGCTTGCTTGGCACTGTCCTCTCATGCGTTGGGTCCACTCAGTAGATGCCTGTTGAATTGG
GTACGCGGCCAGCTTGGCTGTGGAATGTGTGTCAGTTAGGGTGTGGAAAGTCCCCAGGCTCCCCAGCAGG
CAGAAGTATGCAAAGCATGCATCTCAATTAGTCAGCAACCAGGTGTGGAAAGTCCCCAGGCTCCCCAGCA
GGCAGAAGTATGCAAAGCATGCATCTCAATTAGTCAGCAACCATAGTCCCGCCCCTAACTCCGCCCATCC
CGCCCCTAACTCCGCCCAGTTCCGCCCATTCTCCGCCCCATGGCTGACTAATTTTTTTTATTTATGCAGA
GGCCGAGGCCGCCTCGGCCTCTGAGCTATTCCAGAAGTAGTGAGGAGGCTTTTTTGGAGGCCTAGGCTTT
TGCAAAAAGCTCCTCGAGGAACTGAAAAACCAGAAAGTTAATTCCCTATAGTGAGTCGTATTAAATTCGT
AATCATGTCATAGCTGTTTCCTGTGTGAAATTGTTATCCGCTCACAATTCCACACAACATACGAGCCGGA
AGCATAAAGTGTAAAGCCTGGGGTGCCTAATGAGTGAGCTAACTCACATTAATTGCGTTGCGCTCACTGC
CCGCTTTCCAGTCGGGAAACCTGTCGTGCCAGCTGCATTAATGAATCGGCCAACGCGCGGGGAGAGGCGG
TTTGCGTATTGGGCGCTCTTCCGCTTCCTCGCTCACTGACTCGCTGCGCTCGGTCGTTCGGCTGCGGCGA
GCGGTATCAGCTCACTCAAAGGCGGTAATACGGTTATCCACAGAATCAGGGGATAACGCAGGAAAGAACA
TGTGAGCAAAAGGCCAGCAAAAGGCCAGGAACCGTAAAAAGGCCGCGTTGCTGGCGTTTTTCCATAGGCT
CCGCCCCCCTGACGAGCATCACAAAAATCGACGCTCAAGTCAGAGGTGGCGAAACCCGACAGGACTATAA
AGATACCAGGCGTTTCCCCCTGGAAGCTCCCTCGTGCGCTCTCCTGTTCCGACCCTGCCGCTTACCGGAT
ACCTGTCCGCCTTTCTCCCTTCGGGAAGCGTGGCGCTTTCTCATAGCTCACGCTGTAGGTATCTCAGTTC
GGTGTAGGTCGTTCGCTCCAAGCTGGGCTGTGTGCACGAACCCCCCGTTCAGCCCGACCGCTGCGCCTTA
TCCGGTAACTATCGTCTTGAGTCCAACCCGGTAAGACACGACTTATCGCCACTGGCAGCAGCCACTGGTA
ACAGGATTAGCAGAGCGAGGTATGTAGGCGGTGCTACAGAGTTCTTGAAGTGGTGGCCTAACTACGGCTA
CACTAGAAGAACAGTATTTGGTATCTGCGCTCTGCTGAAGCCAGTTACCTTCGGAAAAAGAGTTGGTAGC
TCTTGATCCGGCAAACAAACCACCGCTGGTAGCGGTGGTTTTTTTGTTTGCAAGCAGCAGATTACGCGCA
GAAAAAAAGGATCTCAAGAAGATCCTTTGATCTTTTCTACGGGGTCTGACGCTCAGTGGAACGAAAACTC
ACGTTAAGGGATTTTGGTCATGAGATTATCAAAAAGGATCTTCACCTAGATCCTTTTAAATTAAAAATGA
AGTTTTAAATCAATCTAAAGTATATATGAGTAAACTTGGTCTGACAGTTACCAATGCTTAATCAGTGAGG
CACCTATCTCAGCGATCTGTCTATTTCGTTCATCCATAGTTGCCTGACTCCCCGTCGTGTAGATAACTAC
GATACGGGAGGGCTTACCATCTGGCCCCAGTGCTGCAATGATACCGCGAGACCCACGCTCACCGGCTCCA
GATTTATCAGCAATAAACCAGCCAGCCGGAAGGGCCGAGCGCAGAAGTGGTCCTGCAACTTTATCCGCCT
CCATCCAGTCTATTAATTGTTGCCGGGAAGCTAGAGTAAGTAGTTCGCCAGTTAATAGTTTGCGCAACGT
TGTTGCCATTGCTACAGGCATCGTGGTGTCACGCTCGTCGTTTGGTATGGCTTCATTCAGCTCCGGTTCC
CAACGATCAAGGCGAGTTACATGATCCCCCATGTTGTGCAAAAAAGCGGTTAGCTCCTTCGGTCCTCCGA
TCGTTGTCAGAAGTAAGTTGGCCGCAGTGTTATCACTCATGGTTATGGCAGCACTGCATAATTCTCTTAC
TGTCATGCCATCCGTAAGATGCTTTTCTGTGACTGGTGAGTACTCAACCAAGTCATTCTGAGAATAGTGT
ATGCGGCGACCGAGTTGCTCTTGCCCGGCGTCAATACGGGATAATACCGCGCCACATAGCAGAACTTTAA
AAGTGCTCATCATTGGAAAACGTTCTTCGGGGCGAAAACTCTCAAGGATCTTACCGCTGTTGAGATCCAG
TTCGATGTAACCCACTCGTGCACCCAACTGATCTTCAGCATCTTTTACTTTCACCAGCGTTTCTGGGTGA
GCAAAAACAGGAAGGCAAAATGCCGCAAAAAAGGGAATAAGGGCGACACGGAAATGTTGAATACTCATAC
TCTTCCTTTTTCAATATTATTGAAGCATTTATCAGGGTTATTGTCTCATGAGCGGATACATATTTGAATG
TATTTAGAAAAATAAACAAATAGGGGTTCCGCGCACATTTCCCCGAAAAGTGCCACCTG
[124 nt withheld, positions 4470-4593]
C
[91 nt withheld, positions 4595-4685]
A
[49 nt withheld, positions 4687-4735]
CCTTTGACGTTGGAGTCCACGTTCTTT
[37 nt withheld, positions 4763-4799]
ACCCTATCTCGGTCTATTCTTTTGATTTATAAGGGATTTTGCCGATTTCGGCCTATTGGTTAAAAAATGA
GCTGATTTAACAAAAATTTAACGCGAATTTTAACAAAATATTAACGCTTACAATTTCCATTCGCCATTCA
GGCTGCGCAACTGTTGGGAAGGGCGATCGGTGCGGGCCTCTTCGCTATTACGCCAGCTGGCGAAAGGGGG
ATGTGCTGCAAGGCGATTAAGTTGGGTAACGCCAGGGTTTTCCCAGTCACGACGTTGTAAAACGACGGCC
AGTGCCAAGCTGATCTATACATTGAATCAATATTGGCAATTAGCCATATTAGTCATTGGTTATATAGCAT
AAATCAATATTGGCTATTGGCCATTGCATACGTTGTATCTATATCATAATATGTACATTTATATTGGCTC
ATGTCCAATATGACCGCCATGTT
